>Addgene plasmid #73594 | pJK369 | depositor full sequence | sequence record 136122 | pJK369 sequence 7764 bps
GACGAAAGGGCCTCGTGATACGCCTATTTTTATAGGTTAATGTCATGATAATAATGGTTTCTTAGTATGA
TCCAATATCAAAGGAAATGATAGCATTGAAGGATGAGACTAATCCAATTGAGGAGTGGCAGCATATAGAA
CAGCTAAAGGGTAGTGCTGAAGGAAGCATACGATACCCCGCATGGAATGGGATAATATCACAGGAGGTAC
TAGACTACCTTTCATCCTACATAAATAGACGCATATAAGTACGCATTTAAGCATAAACACGCACTATGCC
GTTCTTCTCATGTATATATATATACAGGCAACACGCAGATATAGGTGCGACGTGAACAGTGAGCTGTATG
TGCGCAGCTCGCGTTGCATTTTCGGAAGCGCTCGTTTTCGGAAACGCTTTGAAGTTCCTATTCCGAAGTT
CCTATTCTCTAGAAAGTATAGGAACTTCAGAGCGCTTTTGAAAACCAAAAGCGCTCTGAAGACGCACTTT
CAAAAAACCAAAAACGCACCGGACTGTAACGAGCTACTAAAATATTGCGAATACCGCTTCCACAAACATT
GCTCAAAAGTATCTCTTTGCTATATATCTCTGTGCTATATCCCTATATAACCTACCCATCCACCTTTCGC
TCCTTGAACTTGCATCTAAACTCGACCTCTACATTTTTTATGTTTATCTCTAGTATTACTCTTTAGACAA
AAAAATTGTAGTAAGAACTATTCATAGAGTGAATCGAAAACAATACGAAAATGTAAACATTTCCTATACG
TAGTATATAGAGACAAAATAGAAGAAACCGTTCATAATTTTCTGACCAATGAAGAATCATCAACGCTATC
ACTTTCTGTTCACAAAGTATGCGCAATCCACATCGGTATAGAATATAATCGGGGATGCCTTTATCTTGAA
AAAATGCACCCGCAGCTTCGCTAGTAATCAGTAAACGCGGGAAGTGGAGTCAGGCTTTTTTTATGGAAGA
GAAAATAGACACCAAAGTAGCCTTCTTCTAACCTTAACGGACCTACAGTGCAAAAAGTTATCAAGAGACT
GCATTATAGAGCGCACAAAGGAGAAAAAAAGTAATCTAAGATGCTTTGTTAGAAAAATAGCGCTCTCGGG
ATGCATTTTTGTAGAACAAAAAAGAAGTATAGATTCTTTGTTGGTAAAATAGCGCTCTCGCGTTGCATTT
CTGTTCTGTAAAAATGCAGCTCAGATTCTTTGTTTGAAAAATTAGCGCTCTCGCGTTGCATTTTTGTTTT
ACAAAAATGAAGCACAGATTCTTCGTTGGTAAAATAGCGCTTTCGCGTTGCATTTCTGTTCTGTAAAAAT
GCAGCTCAGATTCTTTGTTTGAAAAATTAGCGCTCTCGCGTTGCATTTTTGTTCTACAAAATGAAGCACA
GATGCTTCGTTCAGGTGGCACTTTTCGGGGAAATGTGCGCGGAACCCCTATTTGTTTATTTTTCTAAATA
CATTCAAATATGTATCCGCTCATGAGACAATAACCCTGATAAATGCTTCAATAATATTGAAAAAGGAAGA
GTATGAGTATTCAACATTTCCGTGTCGCCCTTATTCCCTTTTTTGCGGCATTTTGCCTTCCTGTTTTTGC
TCACCCAGAAACGCTGGTGAAAGTAAAAGATGCTGAAGATCAGTTGGGTGCACGAGTGGGTTACATCGAA
CTGGATCTCAACAGCGGTAAGATCCTTGAGAGTTTTCGCCCCGAAGAACGTTTTCCAATGATGAGCACTT
TTAAAGTTCTGCTATGTGGCGCGGTATTATCCCGTATTGACGCCGGGCAAGAGCAACTCGGTCGCCGCAT
ACACTATTCTCAGAATGACTTGGTTGAGTACTCACCAGTCACAGAAAAGCATCTTACGGATGGCATGACA
GTAAGAGAATTATGCAGTGCTGCCATAACCATGAGTGATAACACTGCGGCCAACTTACTTCTGACAACGA
TCGGAGGACCGAAGGAGCTAACCGCTTTTTTGCACAACATGGGGGATCATGTAACTCGCCTTGATCGTTG
GGAACCGGAGCTGAATGAAGCCATACCAAACGACGAGCGTGACACCACGATGCCTGTAGCAATGGCAACA
ACGTTGCGCAAACTATTAACTGGCGAACTACTTACTCTAGCTTCCCGGCAACAATTAATAGACTGGATGG
AGGCGGATAAAGTTGCAGGACCACTTCTGCGCTCGGCCCTTCCGGCTGGCTGGTTTATTGCTGATAAATC
TGGAGCCGGTGAGCGTGGGTCTCGCGGTATCATTGCAGCACTGGGGCCAGATGGTAAGCCCTCCCGTATC
GTAGTTATCTACACGACGGGGAGTCAGGCAACTATGGATGAACGAAATAGACAGATCGCTGAGATAGGTG
CCTCACTGATTAAGCATTGGTAACTGTCAGACCAAGTTTACTCATATATACTTTAGATTGATTTAAAACT
TCATTTTTAATTTAAAAGGATCTAGGTGAAGATCCTTTTTGATAATCTCATGACCAAAATCCCTTAACGT
GAGTTTTCGTTCCACTGAGCGTCAGACCCCGTAGAAAAGATCAAAGGATCTTCTTGAGATCCTTTTTTTC
TGCGCGTAATCTGCTGCTTGCAAACAAAAAAACCACCGCTACCAGCGGTGGTTTGTTTGCCGGATCAAGA
GCTACCAACTCTTTTTCCGAAGGTAACTGGCTTCAGCAGAGCGCAGATACCAAATACTGTCCTTCTAGTG
TAGCCGTAGTTAGGCCACCACTTCAAGAACTCTGTAGCACCGCCTACATACCTCGCTCTGCTAATCCTGT
TACCAGTGGCTGCTGCCAGTGGCGATAAGTCGTGTCTTACCGGGTTGGACTCAAGACGATAGTTACCGGA
TAAGGCGCAGCGGTCGGGCTGAACGGGGGGTTCGTGCACACAGCCCAGCTTGGAGCGAACGACCTACACC
GAACTGAGATACCTACAGCGTGAGCTATGAGAAAGCGCCACGCTTCCCGAAGGGAGAAAGGCGGACAGGT
ATCCGGTAAGCGGCAGGGTCGGAACAGGAGAGCGCACGAGGGAGCTTCCAGGGGGAAACGCCTGGTATCT
TTATAGTCCTGTCGGGTTTCGCCACCTCTGACTTGAGCGTCGATTTTTGTGATGCTCGTCAGGGGGGCGG
AGCCTATGGAAAAACGCCAGCAACGCGGCCTTTTTACGGTTCCTGGCCTTTTGCTGGCCTTTTGCTCACA
TGTTCTTTCCTGCGTTATCCCCTGATTCTGTGGATAACCGTATTACCGCCTTTGAGTGAGCTGATACCGC
TCGCCGCAGCCGAACGACCGAGCGCAGCGAGTCAGTGAGCGAGGAAGCGGAAGAGCGCCCAATACGCAAA
CCGCCTCTCCCCGCGCGTTGGCCGATTCATTAATGCAGCTGGATCTTCGAGCGTCCCAAAACCTTCTCAA
GCAAGGTTTTCAGTATAATGTTACATGCGTACACGCGTCTGTACAGAAAAAAAAGAAAAATTTGAAATAT
AAATAACGTTCTTAATACTAACATAACTATAAAAAAATAAATAGGGACCTAGACTTCAGGTTGTCTAACT
CCTTCCTTTTCGGTTAGAGCGGATCTTAGCTAGCCGCGGTACCAAGCTTACTCGAGGTCTTCTTCGGAAA
TCAACTTCTGTTCCATGTCGACGCCCGGGCCCTATAGTGAGTCGTATTACGGATCCGGGGTTTTTTCTCC
TTGACGTTAAAGTATAGAGGTATATTAACAATTTTTTGTTGATACTTTTATTACATTTGAATAAGAAGTA
ATACAAACCGAAAATGTTGAAAGTATTAGTTAAAGTGGTTATGCAGTTTTTGCATTTATATATCTGTTAA
TAGATCAAAAATCATCGCTTCGCTGATTAATTACCCCAGAAATAAGGCTAAAAAACTAATCGCATTATCA
TCCTATGGTTGTTAATTTGATTCGTTCATTTGAAGGTTTGTGGGGCCAGGTTACTGCCAATTTTTCCTCT
TCATAACCATAAAAGCTAGTATTGTAGAATCTTTATTGTTCGGAGCAGTGCGGCGCGAGGCACATCTGCG
TTTCAGGAACGCGACCGGTGAAGACGAGGACGCACGGAGGAGAGTCTTCCTTCGGAGGGCTGTCACCCGC
TCGGCGGCTTCTAATCCGTACTTCAATATAGCAATGAGCAGTTAAGCGTATTACTGAAAGTTCCAAAGAG
AAGGTTTTTTTAGGCTAAGATAATGGGGCTCTTTACATTTCCACAACATATAAGTAAGATTAGATATGGA
TATGTATATGGATATGTATATGGTGGTAATGCCATGTAATATGATTATTAAACTTCTTTGCGTCCATCCA
AAAAAAAAGTAAGAATTTTTGAAAATTCGAATTCAACCCTCACTAAAGGGCGGCCGCACTAGTATGGGTG
GCGGTGGCCGTGGTCGGACTTCGCAAAAACCCCTCATGGAACGTGTCTCAGTTGATCCACCCTTCACCGT
GAGTGATCTCAAGCAAGCAATCCCTCCCCATTGCTTCAAGCGATCTGTAATCCGTTCCTCTTACTACATA
GTCCACGATGCTATTATCGCCTACATCTTCTACTTCCTTGCCGACAAATACATTCCGATTCTCCCTGCCC
CTCTAGCCTACCTCGCTTGGCCCCTTTACTGGTTCTGTCAAGCTAGCATCCTCACCGGCTTATGGGTCAT
CGGTCACGAATGCGGTCACCATGCCTTCAGCGACTACCAGTGGGTTGACGACACTGTGGGCTTCATCCTC
CACTCGTTTCTCATGACCCCGTATTTCTCCTGGAAATACAGCCACCGGAACCACCATGCCAACACAAATT
CGCTTGACAACGATGAAGTTTACATCCCCAAAAGCAAGGCCAAAGTCGCGCTTTACTATAAAGTTCTCAA
CCACCCACCTGGCCGACTGTTGATTATGTTCATCACCTTCACCCTAGGCTTCCCTCTATACCTCTTTACC
AATATTTCCGGCAAGAAGTATGAAAGGTTTGCCAACCATTTCGACCCCATGAGTCCGATTTTCAAAGAGC
GTGAGCGGTTTCAGGTCTTGCTATCGGATCTTGGCCTTCTTGCTGTGCTTTACGGAGTTAAACTTGCGGT
AGCAGCGAAAGGCGCCGCTTGGGTGACGTGCATTTACGGAATTCCAGTTTTAGGCGTGTTTATCTTTTTC
GATATCATCACCTACTTGCACCACACCCATCTGTCGTTGCCTCATTATGATTCATCTGAATGGAACTGGC
TCAGAGGGGCTTTGTCAACAATCGATAGGGACTTTGGGTTCCTGAATAGTGTGCTCCATGATGTTACACA
CACTCACGTTATGCATCATCTGTTTTCATACATTCCACACTATCATGCGAAGGAGGCAAGGGATGCAATC
AACACAGTCTTGGGCGACTTTTATAAGATCGATAGGACTCCAATTCTGAAAGCAATGTGGAGAGAGGCCA
AGGAATGCATCTTCATCGAGCCTGAAAAAGGTAGGGAGTCCAAGGGTGTATATTGGTACAATAAATTCGC
ACTAGTATCGATGGATTACAAGGATGACGACGATAAGATCTGAGCTCTTAATTAACAATTCTTCGCCAGA
GGTTTGGTCAAGTCTCCAATCAAGGTTGTCGGCTTGTCTACCTTGCCAGAAATTTACGAAAAGATGGAAA
AGGGTCAAATCGTTGGTAGATACGTTGTTGACACTTCTAAATAAGCGAATTTCTTATGATTTATGATTTT
TATTATTAAATAAGTTATAAAAAAAATAAGTGTATACAAATTTTAAAGTGACTCTTAGGTTTTAAAACGA
AAATTCTTATTCTTGAGTAACTCTTTCCTGTAGGTCAGGTTGCTTTCTCAGGTATAGCATGAGGTCGCTC
CAATTCAGCTGGCGTAATAGCGAAGAGGCCCGCACCGATCGCCCTTCCCAACAGTTGCGCAGCCTGAATG
GCGAATGG
[124 nt withheld, positions 5959-6082]
C
[91 nt withheld, positions 6084-6174]
A
[49 nt withheld, positions 6176-6224]
CCTTTGACGTTGGAGTCCACGTTCTTT
[37 nt withheld, positions 6252-6288]
ACCCTATCTCGGTCTATTCTTTTGATTTATAAGGGATTTTGCCGATTTCGGCCTATTGGTTAAAAAATGA
GCTGATTTAACAAAAATTTAACGCGAATTTTAACAAAATATTAACGTTTACAATTTCCTGATGCGGTATT
TTCTCCTTACGCATCTGTGCGGTATTTCACACCGCATAGGGTAATAACTGATATAATTAAATTGAAGCTC
TAATTTGTGAGTTTAGTATACATGCATTTACTTATAATACAGTTTTTTAGTTTTGCTGGCCGCATCTTCT
CAAATATGCTTCCCAGCCTGCTTTTCTGTAACGTTCACCCTCTACCTTAGCATCCCTTCCCTTTGCAAAT
AGTCCTCTTCCAACAATAATAATGTCAGATCCTGTAGAGACCACATCATCCACGGTTCTATACTGTTGAC
CCAATGCGTCTCCCTTGTCATCTAAACCCACACCGGGTGTCATAATCAACCAATCGTAACCTTCATCTCT
TCCACCCATGTCTCTTTGAGCAATAAAGCCGATAACAAAATCTTTGTCGCTCTTCGCAATGTCAACAGTA
CCCTTAGTATATTCTCCAGTAGATAGGGAGCCCTTGCATGACAATTCTGCTAACATCAAAAGGCCTCTAG
GTTCCTTTGTTACTTCTTCTGCCGCCTGCTTCAAACCGCTAACAATACCTGGGCCCACCACACCGTGTGC
ATTCGTAATGTCTGCCCATTCTGCTATTCTGTATACACCCGCAGAGTACTGCAATTTGACTGTATTACCA
ATGTCAGCAAATTTTCTGTCTTCGAAGAGTAAAAAATTGTACTTGGCGGATAATGCCTTTAGCGGCTTAA
CTGTGCCCTCCATGGAAAAATCAGTCAAGATATCCACATGTGTTTTTAGTAAACAAATTTTGGGACCTAA
TGCTTCAACTAACTCCAGTAATTCCTTGGTGGTACGAACATCCAATGAAGCACACAAGTTTGTTTGCTTT
TCGTGCATGATATTAAATAGCTTGGCAGCAACAGGACTAGGATGAGTAGCAGCACGTTCCTTATATGTAG
CTTTCGACATGATTTATCTTCGTTTCCTGCAGGTTTTTGTTCTGTGCAGTTGGGTTAAGAATACTGGGCA
ATTTCATGTTTCTTCAACACTACATATGCGTATATATACCAATCTAAGTCTGTGCTCCTTCCTTCGTTCT
TCCTTCTGTTCGGAGATTACCGAATCAAAAAAATTTCAAAGAAACCGAAATCAAAAAAAAGAATAAAAAA
AAAATGATGAATTGAATTGAAAAGCTGTGGTATGGTGCACTCTCAGTACAATCTGCTCTGATGCCGCATA
GTTAAGCCAGCCCCGACACCCGCCAACACCCGCTGACGCGCCCTGACGGGCTTGTCTGCTCCCGGCATCC
GCTTACAGACAAGCTGTGACCGTCTCCGGGAGCTGCATGTGTCAGAGGTTTTCACCGTCATCACCGAAAC
GCGCGA
Features (pLannotate 1.2.2; 19 found; start..end, strand, type, name):
     69..1411    +  rep_origin     2μ ori: yeast 2μ plasmid origin of replication
   1438..1542    +  promoter       AmpR promoter: bla
   1543..2403    +  CDS            AmpR: β-lactamase; bla; confers resistance to ampicillin, carbenicillin, and related antibiotics
   2574..3162    +  rep_origin     ori: high-copy-number ColE1/pMB1/pBR322/pUC origin of replication
   3345..3402    +  CDS            lacI (fragment): lac repressor; lacI; The lac repressor binds to the lac operator to inhibit transcription in E. coli. This inhibition can be relieved by adding lactose or isopropyl-β-D-thiogalactopyranoside (IPTG).
   3405..3594    -  terminator     CYC1 terminator: S. cerevisiae CYC1; transcription terminator for CYC1
   3671..3689    -  promoter       T7 promoter: promoter for bacteriophage T7 RNA polymerase
   3700..4364    -  promoter       GAL1,10 promoter: GAL1 and GAL10 genes of S. cerevisiae; divergent inducible promoter, regulated by Gal4
   4404..5528    +  CDS            FAD12_CREAL: Experimental evidence at protein level: Swiss-Prot protein existence level 1. Changes the delta-12 double bond of linoleic acid into a triple bond in the biosynthesis of crepenynic acid. From Crepis alpina (Hawksbeard).
   5544..5570    +  CDS            3xFLAG (fragment): three tandem FLAG® epitope tags
   5589..5711    +  CDS            ADH1 (fragment): ADH1_YEAST - Also known as ADC1. Experimental evidence at protein level: Swiss-Prot protein existence level 1. This isozyme preferentially catalyzes the conversion of primary unbranched alcohols to their corresponding aldehydes. Also shows activity toward secondary alcohols. From Saccharomyces cerevisiae (strain ATCC 204508 / S288c) (Baker's yeast).
   5715..5880    +  terminator     ADH1 terminator: S. cerevisiae ADH1; transcription terminator for the S. cerevisiae alcohol dehydrogenase 1 (ADH1) gene
   5886..5955    +  CDS            lacZα (fragment): LacZα fragment of β-galactosidase; lacZ fragment
   5959..6414    +  rep_origin     f1 ori (sequence partly withheld): f1 bacteriophage origin of replication; arrow indicates direction of (+) strand synthesis
   6415..6466    -  misc_feature   bom (fragment): basis of mobility region from pBR322
   6545..7348    -  CDS            URA3: orotidine-5'-phosphate decarboxylase, required for uracil biosynthesis; S. cerevisiae URA3; yeast auxotrophic marker, counterselectable with 5-fluoroorotic acid (5-FOA)
   7349..7564    -  promoter       URA3 promoter: S. cerevisiae URA3
   7579..7628    -  misc_feature   bom (fragment): basis of mobility region from pBR322
   7730..1       -  CDS            rop (fragment) (across the origin): Rop protein, which maintains plasmids at low copy number; rop
