[The description below was written by a language model from this plasmid's Addgene catalogue record and pLannotate feature annotations shown in this document.]
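Description:
pJK369 is a yeast expression plasmid built on the pESC-URA backbone, an episomal shuttle vector for Saccharomyces cerevisiae. It replicates in yeast through the 2μ origin and is selected by the URA3 auxotrophic marker, which complements uracil auxotrophy and can be counterselected with 5-fluoroorotic acid. In E. coli it is propagated through a high-copy ColE1/pUC-type origin with ampicillin resistance (β-lactamase), and an f1 origin is also present. The total size is 7,764 bp. Short annotated fragments of lacI, lacZα, rop and bom appear to be backbone remnants rather than functional elements.

The payload is the Crepis alpina delta-12 fatty acid acetylenase (vFAD2), a FAD2-type enzyme that converts the delta-12 double bond of linoleic acid into a triple bond in the biosynthesis of crepenynic acid. The coding sequence was inserted at a SpeI site on the GAL10 side of the divergent GAL1,10 promoter, so expression is Gal4-regulated and galactose-inducible. It is followed by a backbone-encoded C-terminal FLAG epitope; the annotation software labels this a 3xFLAG fragment, but its short length is consistent with a single tag. Transcription ends at the ADH1 terminator. The opposite GAL1 side of the promoter leads into the second multiple cloning site, with a T7 promoter and the CYC1 terminator, and the depositor notes that this site is empty, leaving room for co-expression of a second gene. The construct suits inducible production of the tagged acetylenase in yeast, with the FLAG epitope allowing immunodetection or affinity purification, although the record does not describe specific experiments.
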