Addgene plasmid #73594: pJK369
Purpose: Encodes Crepis alpina delta-12 fatty acid acetylenase (vFAD2) with C-terminal FLAG epitope
Depositing lab: T. J. Kappock. Depositing organization: Washington University in Saint Louis.
Backbone
  Vector backbone: pESC-URA
  Backbone manufacturer: Agilent
  Backbone size w/o insert (bp): 6631
  Total vector size (bp): 7764
  Vector type: Yeast Expression
  Selectable markers: URA3
Growth in bacteria
  Bacterial resistance: Ampicillin, 100 μg/mL
  Growth temperature: 37°C
  Growth strain: DH5alpha
  Copy number: Unknown
Gene/Insert
  Gene/Insert name: delta-12 fatty acid acetylenase (alt name: vFAD2)
  Species: Crepis alpina
  GenBank ID: ABC00769.1
  Promoter: GAL10
  Tag / fusion protein: FLAG tag (C terminal on backbone)
  Cloning method: Restriction Enzyme; 5′ cloning site SpeI (not destroyed); 3′ cloning site SpeI (not destroyed)
  Sequencing primers: 5′ GAL10 forward primer; 3′ GAL10 reverse primer
Terms and licenses: Academic/Nonprofit Terms; Industry Terms: Not Available to Industry
Depositor comments: Empty MCS2 site.
How to cite: pJK369 was a gift from T. J. Kappock (Addgene plasmid # 73594 ; http://n2t.net/addgene:73594 ; RRID:Addgene_73594)
