>Addgene plasmid #73594 | pJK369 | addgene partial sequence | sequence record 138881 | URA3-F 5'-GAGAAGATGCGGCCAGCAAAA-3'
TGCATGTATACTAAACTCACAAATTAGAGCTTCAATTTAATTATATCAGTTATTACCCTATGCGGTGTGA
AATACCGCACAGATGCGTAAGGAGAAAATACCGCATCAGGAAATTGTAAGCGTTAATATTTTGTTAAAAT
TCGCGTTAAATTTTTGTTAAATCAGCTCATTTTTTAACCAATAGGCCGAAATCGGCAAAATCCCTTATAA
ATCAAAAGAATAGACCGAGATAGGGT
[37 nt withheld, positions 237-273]
AAAGAACGTGGACTCCAACGTCAAAGG
[49 nt withheld, positions 301-349]
T
[91 nt withheld, positions 351-441]
G
[124 nt withheld, positions 443-566]
CCATTCGCCATTCAGGCTGCGCAACTGTTGGGAAGGGCGATCGGTGCGGGCCTCTTCGCTATTACGCCAG
CTGAATTGGAGCGACCTCATGCTATACCTGAGAAAGCAACCTGACCTACAGGAAAGAGTTACTCAAGAAT
AAGAATTTTCGTTTTAAAACCTAAGAGTCACTTTAAAATTTGTATACACTTATTTTTTTTATAACTTATT
TAATAATAAAAATCATAAATCATAAGAAATTCGCTTATTTAGAAGTGTCAACAACGTATCTACCAACGAT
TTGACCCTTTTCCATCTTTTCGTAAATTTCTGGCAAGGTAGACAAGCCGACAACCTTGATTGGAGACTTG
ACCAAACCTCTGGCGAAGAATTGTTAATTAAGAGCTCAGATCTTATCGTCGTCATCCTTGTAATCCATCG
ATACTAGTGCGAATTTATTGTACCAATATACACCCTTGGACTCCCTACCTTTTTCAGGCTC
