>Addgene plasmid #73594 | pJK369 | addgene partial sequence | sequence record 138882 | Gal10pro-F 5'-GGTGGTAATGCCATGTAATATG-3'
AAAAAAAGTAAGAATTTTTGAAAATTCGAATTCAACCCTCACTAAAGGGCGGCCGCACTAGTATGGGTGG
CGGTGGCCGTGGTCGGACTTCGCAAAAACCCCTCATGGAACGTGTCTCAGTTGATCCACCCTTCACCGTG
AGTGATCTCAAGCAAGCAATCCCTCCCCATTGCTTCAAGCGATCTGTAATCCGTTCCTCTTACTACATAG
TCCACGATGCTATTATCGCCTACATCTTCTACTTCCTTGCCGACAAATACATTCCGATTCTCCCTGCCCC
TCTAGCCTACCTCGCTTGGCCCCTTTACTGGTTCTGTCAAGCTAGCATCCTCACCGGCTTATGGGTCATC
GGTCACGAATGCGGTCACCATGCCTTCAGCGACTACCAGTGGGTTGACGACACTGTGGGCTTCATCCTCC
ACTCGTTTCTCATGACCCCGTATTTCTCCTGGAAATACAGCCACCGGAACCACCATGCCAACACAAATTC
GCTTGACAACGATGAAGTTTACATCCCCAAAAGCAAGGCCAAAGTCGCGCTTTACTATAAAGTTCTCAAC
CACCCACCTGGCCGACTGTTGATTATGTTCATCACCTTCACCCTAGGCTTCCCTCTATACCTCTTTACCA
ATATTTCCGGCAAGAAGTATGAAAGGTTTGCCAACCATTTCGACCCCATGAGTCCGATTTTCAAAGAGCG
TGAGCGGTTTCAGGTCTTGCTATCGGATCTTGGCCTTCTTGCTGTGCTTTACGGAGTTAAACTTGCGGTA
GCAGCGAAAGGCGCCGCTTGGGTGACGTGCATTTACGGAATTCCAGTTTTAGGCGTGTTTATCTTTTTCG
ATATCATCACCTACTTGCACCACACCCATCTGTCGTTGCCTCATTATGATTCATCTGAATGGAACTGGCT
CAGAGGGGCTTTGTCAACAATCGATAGGGACTTTGGGTTCCTGAATAGTGTGCTCCATGATGTTACACAC
ACTCACGTTATGCATCATCTGTTTTCATACATTCC
